>Addgene plasmid #111465 | B1-3 | addgene full sequence | sequence record 231790 | Addgene NGS Result
TAATACGACTCACTATAGGGGAATTGAGAGCGGATAACAATTCCCCTCTAGAAATAATTTTGTTTAACTT
TAAGAAGGAGATATACCATGCATCATCATCACCATCATTTAACGTTGTCTCCTTATTTGCAAGAGGTGGC
GAAGCGCCGCACTTTTGCCATTATTTCTCACCCGGACGCCGGTAAGACTACCATCACCGAGAAGGTGCTG
CTGTTCGGACAGGCCATTCAGACCGCCGGTACAGTAAAAGGCCGTGGTTCCAACCAGCACGCTAAGTCGG
ACTGGATGGAGATGGAAAAGCAGCGTGGGATCTCCATTACTACGTCTGTGATGCAGTTTCCGTATCACGA
TTGCCTGGTTAACCTGCTCGACACCCCGGGGCACGAAGACTTCTCGGAAGATACCTATCGTACCCTGACG
GCGGTGGACTGCTGCCTGATGGTTATCGACGCCGCAAAAGGTGTTGAAGATCGTACCCGTAAGCTGATGG
AAGTTACCCGTCTGCGCGACACGCCGATCCTCACCTTTATGAACAAACTTGACCGTGATATCCGCGACCC
GATGGAGCTGCTCGATGAAGTTGAGAACGAGCTGAAAATCGGCTGTGCGCCGATCACCTGGCCGATTGGC
TGCGGCAAGCTGTTTAAAGGCGTTTACCACCTTTATAAAGACGAAACCTATCTCTATCAGAGCGGTAAAG
GCCACACCATTCAGGAAGTCCGCATTGTTAAAGGGCTGAATAACCCGGATCTCGATGCTGCGGTTGGTGA
AGATCTGGCACAGCAGCTGCGTGACGAACTGGAACTGGTGAAAGGCGCGTCTAACGAGTTCGACAAAGAG
CTGTTCCTTGCGGGCGAAATCACTCCGGTATTCTTCGGTACTGCGCTGGGTAACTTCGGCGTCGATCATA
TGTTGGATGGCCTGGTGGAGTGGGCACCTGCGCCGATGCCGCGTCAGACTGATACCCGTACCGTAGAAGC
GAGCGAAGATAAATTTACCGGCTTCGTATTTAAAATTCAGGCCAACATGGACCCGAAACACCGCGACCGC
GTGGCGTTTATGCGTGTGGTGTCCGGTAAATATGAAAAAGGCATGAAACTGCGCCAGGTGCGCACTGCGA
AAGATGTGGTGATCTCCGACGCGCTGACCTTTATGGCGGGTGACCGTTCGCACGTTGAAGAAGCGTATCC
GGGCGATATCCTCGGCCTGCACAACCACGGCACCATTCAGATCGGCGACACCTTTACCCAGGGTGAGATG
ATGAAGTTCACCGGTATTCCGAACTTCGCACCAGAACTGTTCCGTCGTATCCGCCTGAAAGATCCGCTGA
AGCAAAAACAGCTGCTCAAAGGGCTGGTACAGCTTTCCGAAGAGGGCGCGGTGCAGGTGTTCCGTCCAAT
CTCCAACAACGATCTGATCGTTGGTGCAGTTGGTGTGCTGCAGTTTGATGTGGTGGTAGCGCGCCTGAAG
AGCGAATACAACGTTGAAGCAGTGTATGAGTCAGTCAACGTTGCCACTGCCCGCTGGGTAGAATGTGCAG
ACGCGAAGAAATTCGAAGAGTTCAAGCGTAAGAACGAAAGCCAACTGGCGCTTGATGGCGGCGATAACCT
CGCTTACATCGCTACCAGCATGGTCAACCTGCGCCTGGCACAGGAACGTTATCCGGACGTTCAGTTCCAC
CAGACCCGCGAGCATTATTAAAGCAGCGGCCATATGCTCGAGGATCCGGCTGCTAACAAAGCCCGAAAGG
AAGCTGAGTTGGCTGCTGCCACCGCTGAGCAATAACTAGCATAACCCCTTGGGGCCTCTAAACGGGTCTT
GAGGGGTTTTTTGCTGAAAGGAGGAACTATATCCGGATATCCCGCAAGAGGCCCGGCAGTACCGGCATAA
CCAAGCCTATGCCTACAGCATCCAGGGTGACGGTGCCGAGGATGACGATGAGCGCATTGTTAGATTTCAT
ACACGGTGCCTGACTGCGTTAGCAATTTAACTGTGATAAACTACCGCATTAAAGCTTATCGATGATAAGC
TGTCAAACATGAGAATTCTTGAAGACGAAAGGGCCTCGTGATACGCCTATTTTTATAGGTTAATGTCATG
ATAATAATGGTTTCTTAGACGTCAGGTGGCACTTTTCGGGGAAATGTGCGCGGAACCCCTATTTGTTTAT
TTTTCTAAATACATTCAAATATGTATCCGCTCATGAGACAATAACCCTGATAAATGCTTCAATAATATTG
AAAAAGGAAGAGTATGAGTATTCAACATTTCCGTGTCGCCCTTATTCCCTTTTTTGCGGCATTTTGCCTT
CCTGTTTTTGCTCACCCAGAAACGCTGGTGAAAGTAAAAGATGCTGAAGATCAGTTGGGTGCACGAGTGG
GTTACATCGAACTGGATCTCAACAGCGGTAAGATCCTTGAGAGTTTTCGCCCCGAAGAACGTTTTCCAAT
GATGAGCACTTTTAAAGTTCTGCTATGTGGCGCGGTATTATCCCGTGTTGACGCCGGGCAAGAGCAACTC
GGTCGCCGCATACACTATTCTCAGAATGACTTGGTTGAGTACTCACCAGTCACAGAAAAGCATCTTACGG
ATGGCATGACAGTAAGAGAATTATGCAGTGCTGCCATAACCATGAGTGATAACACTGCGGCCAACTTACT
TCTGACAACGATCGGAGGACCGAAGGAGCTAACCGCTTTTTTGCACAACATGGGGGATCATGTAACTCGC
CTTGATCGTTGGGAACCGGAGCTGAATGAAGCCATACCAAACGACGAGCGTGACACCACGATGCCTGCAG
CAATGGCAACAACGTTGCGCAAACTATTAACTGGCGAACTACTTACTCTAGCTTCCCGGCAACAATTAAT
AGACTGGATGGAGGCGGATAAAGTTGCAGGACCACTTCTGCGCTCGGCCCTTCCGGCTGGCTGGTTTATT
GCTGATAAATCTGGAGCCGGTGAGCGTGGGTCTCGCGGTATCATTGCAGCACTGGGGCCAGATGGTAAGC
CCTCCCGTATCGTAGTTATCTACACGACGGGGAGTCAGGCAACTATGGATGAACGAAATAGACAGATCGC
TGAGATAGGTGCCTCACTGATTAAGCATTGGTAACTGTCAGACCAAGTTTACTCATATATACTTTAGATT
GATTTAAAACTTCATTTTTAATTTAAAAGGATCTAGGGAAGGTGCGAATAAGCGGGGAAATTCTTCTCGG
CTGACTCAGTCATTTCATTTCTTCATGTTTGAGCCGATTTTTTCTCCCGTAAATGCCTTGAATCAGCCTA
TTTAGACCGTTTCTTCGCCATTTAAGGCGTTATCCCCAGTTTTTA
[978 nt withheld, positions 3336-4313]
GATGAACCCTGTTCTATGGCTCCAGATGACAAACATGATCTCATATCAGGGACTTGTTCGCACCTTCCCT
AGGTGAAGATCCTTTTTGATAATCTCATGACCAAAATCCCTTAACGTGAGTTTTCGTTCCACTGAGCGTC
AGACCCCGTAGAAAAGATCAAAGGATCTTCTTGAGATCCTTTTTTTCTGCGCGTAATCTGCTGCTTGCAA
ACAAAAAAACCACCGCTACCAGCGGTGGTTTGTTTGCCGGATCAAGAGCTACCAACTCTTTTTCCGAAGG
TAACTGGCTTCAGCAGAGCGCAGATACCAAATACTGTCCTTCTAGTGTAGCCGTAGTTAGGCCACCACTT
CAAGAACTCTGTAGCACCGCCTACATACCTCGCTCTGCTAATCCTGTTACCAGTGGCTGCTGCCAGTGGC
GATAAGTCGTGTCTTACCGGGTTGGACTCAAGACGATAGTTACCGGATAAGGCGCAGCGGTCGGGCTGAA
CGGGGGGTTCGTGCACACAGCCCAGCTTGGAGCGAACGACCTACACCGAACTGAGATACCTACAGCGTGA
GCTATGAGAAAGCGCCACGCTTCCCGAAGGGAGAAAGGCGGACAGGTATCCGGTAAGCGGCAGGGTCGGA
ACAGGAGAGCGCACGAGGGAGCTTCCAGGGGGAAACGCCTGGTATCTTTATAGTCCTGTCGGGTTTCGCC
ACCTCTGACTTGAGCGTCGATTTTTGTGATGCTCGTCAGGGGGGCGGAGCCTATGGAAAAACGCCAGCAA
CGCGGCCTTTTTACGGTTCCTGGCCTTTTGCTGGCCTTTTGCTCACATGTTCTTTCCTGCGTTATCCCCT
GATTCTGTGGATAACCGTATTACCGCCTTTGAGTGAGCTGATACCGCTCGCCGCAGCCGAACGACCGAGC
GCAGCGAGTCAGTGAGCGAGGAAGCGGAAGAGCGCCTGATGCGGTATTTTCTCCTTACGCATCTGTGCGG
TATTTCACACCGCAATGGTGCACTCTCAGTACAATCTGCTCTGATGCCGCATAGTTAAGCCAGTATACAC
TCCGCTATCGCTACGTGACTGGGTCATGGCTGCGCCCCGACACCCGCCAACACCCGCTGACGCGCCCTGA
CGGGCTTGTCTGCTCCCGGCATCCGCTTACAGACAAGCTGTGACCGTCTCCGGGAGCTGCATGTGTCAGA
GGTTTTCACCGTCATCACCGAAACGCGCGAGGCAGCTGCGGTAAAGCTCATCAGCGTGGTCGTGAAGCGA
TTCACAGATGTCTGCCTGTTCATCCGCGTCCAGCTCGTTGAGTTTCTCCAGAAGCGTTAATGTCTGGCTT
CTGATAAAGCGGGCCATGTTAAGGGCGGTTTTTTCCTGTTTGGTCACTGATGCCTCCGTGTAAGGGGGAT
TTCTGTTCATGGGGGTAATGATACCGATGAAACGAGAGAGGATGCTCACGATACGGGTTACTGATGATGA
ACATGCCCGGTTACTGGAACGTTGTGAGGGTAAACAACTGGCGGTATGGATGCGGCGGGACCAGAGAAAA
ATCACTCAGGGTCAATGCCAGCGCTTCGTTAATACAGATGTAGGTGTTCCACAGGGTAGCCAGCAGCATC
CTGCGATGCAGATCCGGAACATAATGGTGCAGGGCGCTGACTTCCGCGTTTCCAGACTTTACGAAACACG
GAAACCGAAGACCATTCATGTTGTTGCTCAGGTCGCAGACGTTTTGCAGCAGCAGTCGCTTCACGTTCGC
TCGCGTATCGGTGATTCATTCTGCTAACCAGTAAGGCAACCCCGCCAGCCTAGCCGGGTCCTCAACGACA
GGAGCACGATCATGCGCACCCGTGGCCAGGACCCAACGCTGCCCGAGATGCGCCGCGTGCGGCTGCTGGA
GATGGCGGACGCGATGGATATGTTCTGCCAAGGGTTGGTTTGCGCATTCACAGTTCTCCGCAAGAATTGA
TTGGCTCCAATTCTTGGAGTGGTGAATCCGTTAGCGAGGTGCCGCCGGCTTCCATTCAGGTCGAGGTGGC
CCGGCTCCATGCACCGCGACGCAACGCGGGGAGGCAGACAAGGTATAGGGCGGCGCCTACAATCCATGCC
AACCCGTTCCATGTGCTCGCCGAGGCGGCATAAATCGCCGTGACGATCAGCGGTCCAATGATCGAAGTTA
GGCTGGTAAGAGCCGCGAGCGATCCTTGAAGCTGTCCCTGATGGTCGTCATCTACCTGCCTGGACAGCAT
GGCCTGCAACGCGGGCATCCCGATGCCGCCGGAAGCGAGAAGAATCATAATGGGGAAGGCCATCCAGCCT
CGCGTCGCGAACGCCAGCAAGACGTAGCCCAGCGCGTCGGCCGCCATGCCGGCGATAATGGCCTGCTTCT
CGCCGAAACGTTTGGTGGCGGGACCAGTGACGAAGGCTTGAGCGAGGGCGTGCAAGATTCCGAATACCGC
AAGCGACAGGCCGATCATCGTCGCGCTCCAGCGAAAGCGGTCCTCGCCGAAAATGACCCAGAGCGCTGCC
GGCACCTGTCCTACGAGTTGCATGATAAAGAAGACAGTCATAAGTGCGGCGACGATAGTCATGCCCCGCG
CCCACCGGAAGGAGCTGACTGGGTTGAAGGCTCTCAAGGGCATCGGTCGAGATCCCGGTGCCTAATGAGT
GAGCTAACTTACATTAATTGCGTTGCGCTCACTGCCCGCTTTCCAGTCGGGAAACCTGTCGTGCCAGCTG
CATTAATGAATCGGCCAACGCGCGGGGAGAGGCGGTTTGCGTATTGGGCGCCAGGGTGGTTTTTCTTTTC
ACCAGTGAGACGGGCAACAGCTGATTGCCCTTCACCGCCTGGCCCTGAGAGAGTTGCAGCAAGCGGTCCA
CGCTGGTTTGCCCCAGCAGGCGAAAATCCTGTTTGATGGTGGTTAACGGCGGGATATAACATGAGCTGTC
TTCGGTATCGTCGTATCCCACTACCGAGATATCCGCACCAACGCGCAGCCCGGACTCGGTAATGGCGCGC
ATTGCGCCCAGCGCCATCTGATCGTTGGCAACCAGCATCGCAGTGGGAACGATGCCCTCATTCAGCATTT
GCATGGTTTGTTGAAAACCGGACATGGCACTCCAGTCGCCTTCCCGTTCCGCTATCGGCTGAATTTGATT
GCGAGTGAGATATTTATGCCAGCCAGCCAGACGCAGACGCGCCGAGACAGAACTTAATGGGCCCGCTAAC
AGCGCGATTTGCTGGTGACCCAATGCGACCAGATGCTCCACGCCCAGTCGCGTACCGTCTTCATGGGAGA
AAATAATACTGTTGATGGGTGTCTGGTCAGAGACATCAAGAAATAACGCCGGAACATTAGTGCAGGCAGC
TTCCACAGCAATGGCATCCTGGTCATCCAGCGGATAGTTAATGATCAGCCCACTGACGCGTTGCGCGAGA
AGATTGTGCACCGCCGCTTTACAGGCTTCGACGCCGCTTCGTTCTACCATCGACACCACCACGCTGGCAC
CCAGTTGATCGGCGCGAGATTTAATCGCCGCGACAATTTGCGACGGCGCGTGCAGGGCCAGACTGGAGGT
GGCAACGCCAATCAGCAACGACTGTTTGCCCGCCAGTTGTTGTGCCACGCGGTTGGGAATGTAATTCAGC
TCCGCCATCGCCGCTTCCACTTTTTCCCGCGTTTTCGCAGAAACGTGGCTGGCCTGGTTCACCACGCGGG
AAACGGTCTGATAAGAGACACCGGCATACTCTGCGACATCGTATAACGTTACTGGTTTCACATTCACCAC
CCTGAATTGACTCTCTTCCGGGCGCTATCATGCCATACCGCGAAAGGTTTTGCGCCATTCGATGGTGTCC
GGGATCTCGACGCTCTCCCTTATGCGACTCCTGCATTAGGAAGCAGCCCAGTAGTAGGTTGAGGCCGTTG
AGCACCGCCGCCGCAAGGAATGGTGCATGCAAGGAGATGGCGCCCAACAGTCCCCCGGCCACGGGGCCTG
CCACCATACCCACGCCGAAACAAGCGCTCATGAGCCCGAAGTGGCGAGCCCGATCTTCCCCATCGGTGAT
GTCGGCGATATAGGCGCCAGCAACCGCACCTGTGGCGCCGGTGATGCCGGCCACGATGCGTCCGGCGTAG
AGGATCGAGATCTCGATCCCGCGAAAT
Features (pLannotate 1.2.2; 21 found; start..end, strand, type, name):
      1..19      +  promoter       T7 promoter: promoter for bacteriophage T7 RNA polymerase
     20..44      +  protein_bind   lac operator: The lac repressor binds to the lac operator to inhibit transcription in E. coli. This inhibition can be relieved by adding lactose or isopropyl-β-D-thiogalactopyranoside (IPTG). lac repressor encoded by lacI
     59..81      +  RBS            RBS: efficient ribosome binding site from bacteriophage T7 gene 10 (Olins and Rangwala, 1989)
    109..1695    +  CDS            prfC: RF3_ECOLI - Also known as miaD, tos. Experimental evidence at protein level: Swiss-Prot protein existence level 1. Increases the formation of ribosomal termination complexes and stimulates activities of RF-1 and RF-2. It binds guanine nucleotides and has strong preference for UGA stop codons. It may interact directly with the ribosome. The stimulation of RF-1 and RF-2 is significantly reduced by GTP and GDP, but not by GMP. From Escherichia coli (strain K12).
   1729..1778    +  CDS            SET1 (fragment): solubility-enhancement tag derived from T7 phage gene 10B
   1786..1833    +  terminator     T7 terminator: transcription terminator for bacteriophage T7 RNA polymerase
   1856..1960    -  CDS            TcR (fragment): tetracycline efflux protein; tet; confers resistance to tetracycline
   2008..2036    -  promoter       tet promoter: E. coli promoter for tetracycline efflux protein gene
   2149..2253    +  promoter       AmpR promoter: bla
   2254..3114    +  CDS            AmpR: β-lactamase; bla; confers resistance to ampicillin, carbenicillin, and related antibiotics
   3336..4313    -  CDS            insH10 (sequence withheld): INH10_ECOLI - Protein inferred from homology: Swiss-Prot protein existence level 3. Involved in the transposition of the insertion sequence IS5. From Escherichia coli (strain K12).
   4312..4380    +  CDS            yghO (fragment) (sequence partly withheld): YGHO_ECOLI - Experimental evidence at transcript level: Swiss-Prot protein existence level 2. From Escherichia coli (strain K12).
   4484..5072    +  rep_origin     ori: high-copy-number ColE1/pMB1/pBR322/pUC origin of replication
   5258..5397    -  misc_feature   bom: basis of mobility region from pBR322
   5499..5690    -  CDS            rop: Rop protein, which maintains plasmids at low copy number; rop
   5707..6087    +  CDS            YPB1_ECOLX: Protein predicted: Swiss-Prot protein existence level 4. From Escherichia coli.
   6329..6953    -  CDS            TcR (fragment): tetracycline efflux protein; tet; confers resistance to tetracycline
   6968..6989    -  protein_bind   CAP binding site: CAP binding activates transcription in the presence of cAMP. E. coli catabolite activator protein
   7002..8084    -  CDS            lacI: lac repressor; lacI; The lac repressor binds to the lac operator to inhibit transcription in E. coli. This inhibition can be relieved by adding lactose or isopropyl-β-D-thiogalactopyranoside (IPTG).
   8085..8162    -  promoter       lacI promoter: lacI
   8170..8449    -  CDS            TcR (fragment): tetracycline efflux protein; tet; confers resistance to tetracycline
