[The description below was written by a language model from this plasmid's Addgene catalogue record and pLannotate feature annotations shown in this document.]
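Description:
B1-3 is a bacterial expression plasmid built on the pET15b backbone that carries the Escherichia coli prfC gene, encoding translational release factor 3 (RF3). RF3 is a guanine-nucleotide-binding factor that promotes formation of ribosomal termination complexes and stimulates the activities of release factors RF-1 and RF-2. According to the catalogue entry, the insert was introduced by Gibson cloning and bears an N-terminal 6xHis tag for affinity purification. The feature table does not annotate the tag separately, though there is a short unannotated stretch between the ribosome binding site and the start of the prfC annotation where it could lie.

Expression follows the standard pET arrangement. A T7 promoter with an adjacent lac operator and the T7 gene 10 ribosome binding site drives the coding sequence, and a T7 terminator lies downstream. A plasmid-borne lacI gene with its own promoter supplies repressor, so transcription is IPTG-inducible in hosts that provide T7 RNA polymerase. The plasmid replicates from a ColE1/pMB1-type origin accompanied by the pBR322 bom site and rop gene. The record lists it as high copy, although rop normally moderates copy number. Selection is by ampicillin through the β-lactamase gene, and the tetracycline-resistance fragments are non-functional backbone remnants.

Notably, the sequenced record also contains an IS5 transposase gene (insH) and a small yghO fragment between AmpR and the origin. This suggests an insertion sequence from the host genome has entered the backbone, which would help explain the 8,470 nt size. The construct was deposited with work on producing purified translation machinery components.
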