Addgene plasmid #111465: B1-3
Purpose: translational release factor 3
Depositing lab: Cheemeng Tan. Depositing organization: University of California, Davis. Publication: Synthetic microbial consortia enable rapid assembly of pure translation machinery. Villarreal F, Contreras-Llano LE, Chavez M, Ding Y, Fan J, Pan T, Tan C. Nat Chem Biol. 2018 Jan;14(1):29-35. doi: 10.1038/nchembio.2514. Epub 2017 Nov 13. PubMed 29131146.
Backbone
  Vector backbone: pET15b
  Vector type: Bacterial Expression
Growth in bacteria
  Bacterial resistance: Ampicillin, 100 μg/mL
  Growth temperature: 37°C
  Growth strain: DH5alpha
  Copy number: High Copy
Gene/Insert
  Gene/Insert name: translational release factor 3
  Tag / fusion protein: 6xHis (N terminal on insert)
  Cloning method: Gibson Cloning
Terms and licenses: Academic/Nonprofit Terms; Industry Terms: Not Available to Industry
Depositor comments: Gene comes from E.coli.
How to cite: B1-3 was a gift from Cheemeng Tan (Addgene plasmid # 111465 ; http://n2t.net/addgene:111465 ; RRID:Addgene_111465)
